>Addgene plasmid #209912 | pCSIIpuro-HBEGF-mNeonGreen | addgene full sequence | sequence record 416699 | Addgene NGS Result
GACGGATCGGGAGATCTCCCGATCCCCTATGGTGCACTCTCAGTACAATCTGCTCTGATGCCGCATAGTT
AAGCCAGTATCTGCTCCCTGCTTGTGTGTTGGAGGTCGCTGAGTAGTGCGCGAGCAAAATTTAAGCTACA
ACAAGGCAAGGCTTGACCGACAATTGCATGAAGAATCTGCTTAGGGTTAGGCGTTTTGCGCTGCTTCGCG
ATGTACGGGCCAGATATACGCGTTGACATTGATTATTGACTAGTTATTAATAGTAATCAATTACGGGGTC
ATTAGTTCATAGCCCATATATGGAGTTCCGCGTTACATAACTTACGGTAAATGGCCCGCCTGGCTGACCG
CCCAACGACCCCCGCCCATTGACGTCAATAATGACGTATGTTCCCATAGTAACGCCAATAGGGACTTTCC
ATTGACGTCAATGGGTGGAGTATTTACGGTAAACTGCCCACTTGGCAGTACATCAAGTGTATCATATGCC
AAGTACGCCCCCTATTGACGTCAATGACGGTAAATGGCCCGCCTGGCATTATGCCCAGTACATGACCTTA
TGGGACTTTCCTACTTGGCAGTACATCTACGTATTAGTCATCGCTATTACCATGGTGATGCGGTTTTGGC
AGTACATCAATGGGCGTGGATAGCGGTTTGACTCACGGGGATTTCCAAGTCTCCACCCCATTGACGTCAA
TGGGAGTTTGTTTTGGCACCAAAATCAACGGGACTTTCCAAAATGTCGTAACAACTCCGCCCCATTGACG
CAAATGGGCGGTAGGCGTGTACGGTGGGAGGTCTATATAAGCAGCGCGTTTTGCCTGTACTGGGTCTCTC
TGGTTAGACCAGATCTGAGCCTGGGAGCTCTCTGGCTAACTAGGGAACCCACTGCTTAAGCCTCAATAAA
GCTTGCCTTGAGTGCTTCAAGTAGTGTGTGCCCGTCTGTTGTGTGACTCTGGTAACTAGAGATCCCTCAG
ACCCTTTTAGTCAGTGTGGAAAATCTCTAGCAGTGGCGCCCGAACAGGGACTTGAAAGCGAAAGGGAAAC
CAGAGGAGCTCTCTCGACGCAGGACTCGGCTTGCTGAAGCGCGCACGGCAAGAGGCGAGGGGCGGCGACT
GGTGAGTACGCCAAAAATTTTGACTAGCGGAGGCTAGAAGGAGAGAGATGGGTGCGAGAGCGTCAGTATT
AAGCGGGGGAGAATTAGATCGCGATGGGAAAAAATTCGGTTAAGGCCAGGGGGAAAGAAAAAATATAAAT
TAAAACATATAGTATGGGCAAGCAGGGAGCTAGAACGATTCGCAGTTAATCCTGGCCTGTTAGAAACATC
AGAAGGCTGTAGACAAATACTGGGACAGCTACAACCATCCCTTCAGACAGGATCAGAAGAACTTAGATCA
TTATATAATACAGTAGCAACCCTCTATTGTGTGCATCAAAGGATAGAGATAAAAGACACCAAGGAAGCTT
TAGACAAGATAGAGGAAGAGCAAAACAAAAGTAAGACCACCGCACAGCAAGGGCCGCTGATCTTCAGACC
TGGAGGAGGAGATATGAGGGACAATTGGAGAAGTGAATTATATAAATATAAAGTAGTAAAAATTGAACCA
TTAGGAGTAGCACCCACCAAGGCAAAGAGAAGAGTGGTGCAGAGAGAAAAAAGAGCAGTGGGAATAGGAG
CTTTGTTCCTTGGGTTCTTGGGAGCAGCAGGAAGCACTATGGGCGCAGCGTCAATGACGCTGACGGTACA
GGCCAGACAATTATTGTCTGGTATAGTGCAGCAGCAGAACAATTTGCTGAGGGCTATTGAGGCGCAACAG
CATCTGTTGCAACTCACAGTCTGGGGCATCAAGCAGCTCCAGGCAAGAATCCTGGCTGTGGAAAGATACC
TAAAGGATCAACAGCTCCTGGGGATTTGGGGTTGCTCTGGAAAACTCATTTGCACCACTGCTGTGCCTTG
GAATGCTAGTTGGAGTAATAAATCTCTGGAACAGATTTGGAATCACACGACCTGGATGGAGTGGGACAGA
GAAATTAACAATTACACAAGCTTAATACACTCCTTAATTGAAGAATCGCAAAACCAGCAAGAAAAGAATG
AACAAGAATTATTGGAATTAGATAAATGGGCAAGTTTGTGGAATTGGTTTAACATAACAAATTGGCTGTG
GTATATAAAATTATTCATAATGATAGTAGGAGGCTTGGTAGGTTTAAGAATAGTTTTTGCTGTACTTTCT
ATAGTGAATAGAGTTAGGCAGGGATATTCACCATTATCGTTTCAGACCCACCTCCCAACCCCGAGGGGAC
CCGACAGGCCCGAAGGAATAGAAGAAGAAGGTGGAGAGAGAGACAGAGACAGATCCATTCGATTAGTGAA
CGGATCTACAAATGGCAGTATTCATCCACAATTTTAAAAGAAAAGGGGGGATTGGGGGGTACAGTGCAGG
GGAAAGAATAGTAGACATAATAGCAACAGACATACAAACTAAAGAATTACAAAAACAAATTACAAAAATT
CAAAATTTTCGGGTTTATTACAGGGACAGCAGAAATTCACTTTGAATTAATTCAAGCTTCGTGAGGCTCC
GGTGCCCGTCAGTGGGCAGAGCGCACATCGCCCACAGTCCCCGAGAAGTTGGGGGGAGGGGTCGGCAATT
GAACCGGTGCCTAGAGAAGGTGGCGCGGGGTAAACTGGGAAAGTGATGTCGTGTACTGGCTCCGCCTTTT
TCCCGAGGGTGGGGGAGAACCGTATATAAGTGCAGTAGTCGCCGTGAACGTTCTTTTTCGCAACGGGTTT
GCCGCCAGAACACAGGTAAGTGCCGTGTGTGGTTCCCGCGGGCCTGGCCTCTTTACGGGTTATGGCCCTT
GCGTGCCTTGAATTACTTCCACCTGGCTCCAGTACGTGATTCTTGATCCCGAGCTGGAGCCAGGGGCGGG
CCTTGCGCTTTAGGAGCCCCTTCGCCTCGTGCTTGAGTTGAGGCCTGGCCTGGGCGCTGGGGCCGCCGCG
TGCGAATCTGGTGGCACCTTCGCGCCTGTCTCGCTGCTTTCGATAAGTCTCTAGCCATTTAAAATTTTTG
ATGACCTGCTGCGACGCTTTTTTTCTGGCAAGATAGTCTTGTAAATGCGGGCCAGGATCTGCACACTGGT
ATTTCGGTTTTTGGGGCCGCGGGCGGCGACGGGGCCCGTGCGTCCCAGCGCACATGTTCGGCGAGGCGGG
GCCTGCGAGCGCGGCCACCGAGAATCGGACGGGGGTAGTCTCAAGCTGGCCGGCCTGCTCTGGTGCCTGG
CCTCGCGCCGCCGTGTATCGCCCCGCCCTGGGCGGCAAGGCTGGCCCGGTCGGCACCAGTTGCGTGAGCG
GAAAGATGGCCGCTTCCCGGCCCTGCTCCAGGGGGCTCAAAATGGAGGACGCGGCGCTCGGGAGAGCGGG
CGGGTGAGTCACCCACACAAAGGAAAGGGGCCTTTCCGTCCTCAGCCGTCGCTTCATGTGACTCCACGGA
GTACCGGGCGCCGTCCAGGCACCTCGATTAGTTCTGGAGCTTTTGGAGTACGTCGTCTTTAGGTTGGGGG
GAGGGGTTTTATGCGATGGAGTTTCCCCACACTGAGTGGGTGGAGACTGAAGTTAGGCCAGCTTGGCACT
TGATGTAATTCTCCTTGGAATTTGCCCTTTTTGAGTTTGGATCTTGGTTCATTCTCAAGCCTCAGACAGT
GGTTCAAAGTTTTTTTCTTCCATTTCAGGTGTCGTGAACACGCTACCGGTCCGAATTCACCATGAAGCTG
CTGCCGTCGGTGGTGCTGAAGCTCTTTCTGGCTGCAGTTCTCTCGGCACTGGTGACTGGCGAGAGCCTGG
AGCGGCTTCGGAGAGGGCTAGCTGCTGGAACCAGCAACCCGGACCCTCCCACTGTATCCACGGACCAGCT
GCTACCCCTAGGAGGCGGCCGGGACCGGAAAGTCCGTGACTTGCAAGAGGCAGATCTGGACCTTTTGAGA
GTCACTTTATCCTCCAAGCCACAAGCACTGGCCACACCAAACAAGGAGGAGCACGGGAAAAGAAAGAAGA
AAGGCAAGGGGCTAGGGAAGAAGAGGGACCCATGTCTTCGGAAATACAAGGACTTCTGCATCCATGGAGA
ATGCAAATATGTGAAGGAGCTCCGGGCTCCCTCCTGCATCTGCCACCCGGGTTACCATGGAGAGAGGTGT
CATGGGCTGAGCCTCCCAGTGGAAAATCGCTTATATACCTATGACCACACAACCATCCTGGCCGTGGTGG
CTGTGGTGCTGTCATCTGTCTGTCTGCTGGTCATCGTGGGGCTTCTCATGTTTAGGTACCATAGGAGAGG
AGGTTATGATGTGGAAAATGAAGAGAAAGTGAAGTTGGGCATGACTAATTCCCACGGCGGATTCGAAATG
GTAAGCAAGGGGGAGGAAGATAATATGGCTTCCCTTCCAGCAACGCACGAATTGCATATCTTTGGAAGTA
TTAATGGAGTTGATTTCGACATGGTGGGGCAGGGTACGGGAAACCCAAACGATGGCTATGAAGAACTTAA
CCTCAAGTCTACCAAAGGCGATCTCCAATTCTCACCCTGGATATTGGTCCCACACATCGGCTACGGGTTC
CATCAATACCTGCCTTATCCTGACGGGATGAGTCCTTTTCAAGCTGCTATGGTTGACGGAAGTGGCTACC
AAGTTCACCGCACAATGCAATTTGAGGATGGTGCATCTCTTACGGTTAATTACCGATATACATATGAGGG
TTCACACATCAAGGGGGAAGCTCAGGTCAAGGGCACTGGATTTCCCGCAGATGGCCCAGTTATGACCAAT
TCTCTGACCGCAGCCGATTGGTGTCGAAGCAAGAAGACCTACCCTAACGACAAGACTATCATCTCAACCT
TCAAATGGTCCTACACCACAGGTAACGGAAAGCGGTATAGGTCTACAGCTCGGACAACATATACCTTTGC
GAAGCCTATGGCCGCTAACTATTTGAAAAACCAACCGATGTATGTTTTTCGGAAGACCGAATTGAAACAT
TCAAAAACGGAGTTGAATTTCAAAGAGTGGCAGAAGGCATTCACCGACGTAATGGGTATGGATGAGTTGT
ATAAATAAGCGGCGGCCGCGGCTCTAGAGGATCCGTTAACTAACTTAAGCTAGCAACGGTTTCCCTCTAG
CGGGATCAATTCCGCCCCCCCCCCCTAACGTTACTGGCCGAAGCCGCTTGGAATAAGGCCGGTGTGCGTT
TGTCTATATGTTATTTTCCACCATATTGCCGTCTTTTGGCAATGTGAGGGCCCGGAAACCTGGCCCTGTC
TTCTTGACGAGCATTCCTAGGGGTCTTTCCCCTCTCGCCAAAGGAATGCAAGGTCTGTTGAATGTCGTGA
AGGAAGCAGTTCCTCTGGAAGCTTCTTGAAGACAAACAACGTCTGTAGCGACCCTTTGCAGGCAGCGGAA
CCCCCCACCTGGCGACAGGTGCCTCTGCGGCCAAAAGCCACGTGTATAAGATACACCTGCAAAGGCGGCA
CAACCCCAGTGCCACGTTGTGAGTTGGATAGTTGTGGAAAGAGTCAAATGGCTCTCCTCAAGCGTATTCA
ACAAGGGGCTGAAGGATGCCCAGAAGGTACCCCATTGTATGGGATCTGATCTGGGGCCTCGGTGCACATG
CTTTACATGTGTTTAGTCGAGGTTAAAAAAACGTCTAGGCCCCCCGAACCACGGGGACGTGGTTTTCCTT
TGAAAAACACGATAATACCATGACCGAGTACAAGCCCACGGTGCGCCTCGCCACCCGCGACGACGTCCCC
AGGGCCGTACGCACCCTCGCCGCCGCGTTCGCCGACTACCCCGCCACGCGCCACACCGTCGATCCGGACC
GCCACATCGAGCGGGTCACCGAGCTGCAAGAACTCTTCCTCACGCGCGTCGGGCTCGACATCGGCAAGGT
GTGGGTCGCGGACGACGGCGCCGCGGTGGCGGTCTGGACCACGCCGGAGAGCGTCGAAGCGGGGGCGGTG
TTCGCCGAGATCGGCCCGCGCATGGCCGAGTTGAGCGGTTCCCGGCTGGCCGCGCAGCAACAGATGGAAG
GCCTCCTGGCGCCGCACCGGCCCAAGGAGCCCGCGTGGTTCCTGGCCACCGTCGGCGTCTCGCCCGACCA
CCAGGGCAAGGGTCTGGGCAGCGCCGTCGTGCTCCCCGGAGTGGAGGCGGCCGAGCGCGCCGGGGTGCCC
GCCTTCCTGGAGACCTCCGCGCCCCGCAACCTCCCCTTCTACGAGCGGCTCGGCTTCACCGTCACCGCCG
ACGTCGAGGTGCCCGAAGGACCGCGCACCTGGTGCATGACCCGCAAGCCCGGTGCCTGACTAGAGTTAAC
ATCGAGGGATCAAGCTTATCGATAATCAACCTCTGGATTACAAAATTTGTGAAAGATTGACTGGTATTCT
TAACTATGTTGCTCCTTTTACGCTATGTGGATACGCTGCTTTAATGCCTTTGTATCATGCTATTGCTTCC
CGTATGGCTTTCATTTTCTCCTCCTTGTATAAATCCTGGTTGCTGTCTCTTTATGAGGAGTTGTGGCCCG
TTGTCAGGCAACGTGGCGTGGTGTGCACTGTGTTTGCTGACGCAACCCCCACTGGTTGGGGCATTGCCAC
CACCTGTCAGCTCCTTTCCGGGACTTTCGCTTTCCCCCTCCCTATTGCCACGGCGGAACTCATCGCCGCC
TGCCTTGCCCGCTGCTGGACAGGGGCTCGGCTGTTGGGCACTGACAATTCCGTGGTGTTGTCGGGGAAGC
TGACGTCCTTTCCATGGCTGCTCGCCTGTGTTGCCACCTGGATTCTGCGCGGGACGTCCTTCTGCTACGT
CCCTTCGGCCCTCAATCCAGCGGACCTTCCTTCCCGCGGCCTGCTGCCGGCTCTGCGGCCTCTTCCGCGT
CTTCGCCTTCGCCCTCAGACGAGTCGGATCTCCCTTTGGGCCGCCTCCCCGCATCGATACCGTCGAGACC
TAGAAAAACATGGAGCAATCACAAGTAGCAATACAGCAGCTACCAATGCTGATTGTGCCTGGCTAGAAGC
ACAAGAGGAGGAGGAGGTGGGTTTTCCAGTCACACCTCAGGTACCTTTAAGACCAATGACTTACAAGGCA
GCTGTAGATCTTAGCCACTTTTTAAAAGAAAAGGGGGGACTGGAAGGGCTAATTCACTCCCAACGAAGAC
AAGATATCCTTGATCTGTGGATCTACCACACACAAGGCTACTTCCCTGATTGGCAGAACTACACACCAGG
GCCAGGGATCAGATATCCACTGACCTTTGGATGGTGCTACAAGCTAGTACCAGTTGAGCAAGAGAAGGTA
GAAGAAGCCAATGAAGGAGAGAACACCCGCTTGTTACACCCTGTGAGCCTGCATGGGATGGATGACCCGG
AGAGAGAAGTATTAGAGTGGAGGTTTGACAGCCGCCTAGCATTTCATCACATGGCCCGAGAGCTGCATCC
GGACTGTACTGGGTCTCTCTGGTTAGACCAGATCTGAGCCTGGGAGCTCTCTGGCTAACTAGGGAACCCA
CTGCTTAAGCCTCAATAAAGCTTGCCTTGAGTGCTTCAAGTAGTGTGTGCCCGTCTGTTGTGTGACTCTG
GTAACTAGAGATCCCTCAGACCCTTTTAGTCAGTGTGGAAAATCTCTAGCAGGGCCCGTTTAAACCCGCT
GATCAGCCTCGACTGTGCCTTCTAGTTGCCAGCCATCTGTTGTTTGCCCCTCCCCCGTGCCTTCCTTGAC
CCTGGAAGGTGCCACTCCCACTGTCCTTTCCTAATAAAATGAGGAAATTGCATCGCATTGTCTGAGTAGG
TGTCATTCTATTCTGGGGGGTGGGGTGGGGCAGGACAGCAAGGGGGAGGATTGGGAAGACAATAGCAGGC
ATGCTGGGGATGCGGTGGGCTCTATGGCTTCTGAGGCGGAAAGAACCAGCTGGGGCTCTAGGGGGTATCC
CC
[124 nt withheld, positions 7983-8106]
C
[91 nt withheld, positions 8108-8198]
A
[49 nt withheld, positions 8200-8248]
CCTTTGACGTTGGAGTCCACGTTCTTT
[37 nt withheld, positions 8276-8312]
ACCCTATCTCGGTCTATTCTTTTGATTTATAAGGGATTTTGCCGATTTCGGCCTATTGGTTAAAAAATGA
GCTGATTTAACAAAAATTTAACGCGAATTAATTCTGTGGAATGTGTGTCAGTTAGGGTGTGGAAAGTCCC
CAGGCTCCCCAGCAGGCAGAAGTATGCAAAGCATGCATCTCAATTAGTCAGCAACCAGGTGTGGAAAGTC
CCCAGGCTCCCCAGCAGGCAGAAGTATGCAAAGCATGCATCTCAATTAGTCAGCAACCATAGTCCCGCCC
CTAACTCCGCCCATCCCGCCCCTAACTCCGCCCAGTTCCGCCCATTCTCCGCCCCATGGCTGACTAATTT
TTTTTATTTATGCAGAGGCCGAGGCCGCCTCTGCCTCTGAGCTATTCCAGAAGTAGTGAGGAGGCTTTTT
TGGAGGCCTAGGCTTTTGCAAAAAGCTCCCGGGAGCTTGTATATCCATTTTCGGATCTGATCAGCACGTG
TTGACAATTAATCATCGGCATAGTATATCGGCATAGTATAATACGACAAGGTGAGGAACTAAACCATGGC
CAAGTTGACCAGTGCCGTTCCGGTGCTCACCGCGCGCGACGTCGCCGGAGCGGTCGAGTTCTGGACCGAC
CGGCTCGGGTTCTCCCGGGACTTCGTGGAGGACGACTTCGCCGGTGTGGTCCGGGACGACGTGACCCTGT
TCATCAGCGCGGTCCAGGACCAGGTGGTGCCGGACAACACCCTGGCCTGGGTGTGGGTGCGCGGCCTGGA
CGAGCTGTACGCCGAGTGGTCGGAGGTCGTGTCCACGAACTTCCGGGACGCCTCCGGGCCGGCCATGACC
GAGATCGGCGAGCAGCCGTGGGGGCGGGAGTTCGCCCTGCGCGACCCGGCCGGCAACTGCGTGCACTTCG
TGGCCGAGGAGCAGGACTGACACGTGCTACGAGATTTCGATTCCACCGCCGCCTTCTATGAAAGGTTGGG
CTTCGGAATCGTTTTCCGGGACGCCGGCTGGATGATCCTCCAGCGCGGGGATCTCATGCTGGAGTTCTTC
GCCCACCCCAACTTGTTTATTGCAGCTTATAATGGTTACAAATAAAGCAATAGCATCACAAATTTCACAA
ATAAAGCATTTTTTTCACTGCATTCTAGTTGTGGTTTGTCCAAACTCATCAATGTATCTTATCATGTCTG
TATACCGTCGACCTCTAGCTAGAGCTTGGCGTAATCATGGTCATAGCTGTTTCCTGTGTGAAATTGTTAT
CCGCTCACAATTCCACACAACATACGAGCCGGAAGCATAAAGTGTAAAGCCTGGGGTGCCTAATGAGTGA
GCTAACTCACATTAATTGCGTTGCGCTCACTGCCCGCTTTCCAGTCGGGAAACCTGTCGTGCCAGCTGCA
TTAATGAATCGGCCAACGCGCGGGGAGAGGCGGTTTGCGTATTGGGCGCTCTTCCGCTTCCTCGCTCACT
GACTCGCTGCGCTCGGTCGTTCGGCTGCGGCGAGCGGTATCAGCTCACTCAAAGGCGGTAATACGGTTAT
CCACAGAATCAGGGGATAACGCAGGAAAGAACATGTGAGCAAAAGGCCAGCAAAAGGCCAGGAACCGTAA
AAAGGCCGCGTTGCTGGCGTTTTTCCATAGGCTCCGCCCCCCTGACGAGCATCACAAAAATCGACGCTCA
AGTCAGAGGTGGCGAAACCCGACAGGACTATAAAGATACCAGGCGTTTCCCCCTGGAAGCTCCCTCGTGC
GCTCTCCTGTTCCGACCCTGCCGCTTACCGGATACCTGTCCGCCTTTCTCCCTTCGGGAAGCGTGGCGCT
TTCTCATAGCTCACGCTGTAGGTATCTCAGTTCGGTGTAGGTCGTTCGCTCCAAGCTGGGCTGTGTGCAC
GAACCCCCCGTTCAGCCCGACCGCTGCGCCTTATCCGGTAACTATCGTCTTGAGTCCAACCCGGTAAGAC
ACGACTTATCGCCACTGGCAGCAGCCACTGGTAACAGGATTAGCAGAGCGAGGTATGTAGGCGGTGCTAC
AGAGTTCTTGAAGTGGTGGCCTAACTACGGCTACACTAGAAGAACAGTATTTGGTATCTGCGCTCTGCTG
AAGCCAGTTACCTTCGGAAAAAGAGTTGGTAGCTCTTGATCCGGCAAACAAACCACCGCTGGTAGCGGTG
GTTTTTTTGTTTGCAAGCAGCAGATTACGCGCAGAAAAAAAGGATCTCAAGAAGATCCTTTGATCTTTTC
TACGGGGTCTGACGCTCAGTGGAACGAAAACTCACGTTAAGGGATTTTGGTCATGAGATTATCAAAAAGG
ATCTTCACCTAGATCCTTTTAAATTAAAAATGAAGTTTTAAATCAATCTAAAGTATATATGAGTAAACTT
GGTCTGACAGTTACCAATGCTTAATCAGTGAGGCACCTATCTCAGCGATCTGTCTATTTCGTTCATCCAT
AGTTGCCTGACTCCCCGTCGTGTAGATAACTACGATACGGGAGGGCTTACCATCTGGCCCCAGTGCTGCA
ATGATACCGCGAGACCCACGCTCACCGGCTCCAGATTTATCAGCAATAAACCAGCCAGCCGGAAGGGCCG
AGCGCAGAAGTGGTCCTGCAACTTTATCCGCCTCCATCCAGTCTATTAATTGTTGCCGGGAAGCTAGAGT
AAGTAGTTCGCCAGTTAATAGTTTGCGCAACGTTGTTGCCATTGCTACAGGCATCGTGGTGTCACGCTCG
TCGTTTGGTATGGCTTCATTCAGCTCCGGTTCCCAACGATCAAGGCGAGTTACATGATCCCCCATGTTGT
GCAAAAAAGCGGTTAGCTCCTTCGGTCCTCCGATCGTTGTCAGAAGTAAGTTGGCCGCAGTGTTATCACT
CATGGTTATGGCAGCACTGCATAATTCTCTTACTGTCATGCCATCCGTAAGATGCTTTTCTGTGACTGGT
GAGTACTCAACCAAGTCATTCTGAGAATAGTGTATGCGGCGACCGAGTTGCTCTTGCCCGGCGTCAATAC
GGGATAATACCGCGCCACATAGCAGAACTTTAAAAGTGCTCATCATTGGAAAACGTTCTTCGGGGCGAAA
ACTCTCAAGGATCTTACCGCTGTTGAGATCCAGTTCGATGTAACCCACTCGTGCACCCAACTGATCTTCA
GCATCTTTTACTTTCACCAGCGTTTCTGGGTGAGCAAAAACAGGAAGGCAAAATGCCGCAAAAAAGGGAA
TAAGGGCGACACGGAAATGTTGAATACTCATACTCTTCCTTTTTCAATATTATTGAAGCATTTATCAGGG
TTATTGTCTCATGAGCGGATACATATTTGAATGTATTTAGAAAAATAAACAAATAGGGGTTCCGCGCACA
TTTCCCCGAAAAGTGCCACCTGACGTC
Features (pLannotate 1.2.2; 32 found; start..end, strand, type, name):
     28..80      -  misc_feature   bom (fragment): basis of mobility region from pBR322
    235..614     +  enhancer       CMV enhancer: human cytomegalovirus immediate early enhancer
    615..814     +  promoter       CMV promoter: human cytomegalovirus (CMV) immediate early promoter
    832..1012    +  LTR            5' LTR (truncated): truncated 5' long terminal repeat (LTR) from HIV-1
   1059..1184    +  misc_feature   HIV-1 Ψ: packaging signal of human immunodeficiency virus type 1
   1168..1506    +  CDS            HIV-1 gag (fragment): gag protein from human immunodeficiency virus 1; gag
   1676..1909    +  misc_feature   RRE: The Rev response element (RRE) of HIV-1 allows for Rev-dependent mRNA export from the nucleus to the cytoplasm.
   2286..2386    +  CDS            Rev (fragment): human immunodeficiency virus 1 (HIV-1) Rev protein; rev; enhances nuclear export of unspliced and incompletely spliced viral mRNAs
   2412..2529    +  misc_feature   cPPT/CTS: central polypurine tract and central termination sequence of HIV-1
   2585..3747    +  promoter       EF-1α promoter: strong constitutive promoter for human elongation factor EF-1α
   3772..4395    +  CDS            HBEGF: HBEGF_HUMAN - Also known as DTR, DTS, HEGFL. Experimental evidence at protein level: Swiss-Prot protein existence level 1. Growth factor that mediates its effects via EGFR, ERBB2 and ERBB4. Required for normal cardiac valve formation and normal heart function. Promotes smooth muscle cell proliferation. May be involved in macrophage-mediated cellular proliferation. It is mitogenic for fibroblasts, but not endothelial cells. It is able to bind EGF receptor/EGFR with higher affinity than EGF itself and is a far more potent mitogen for smooth muscle cells than EGF. Also acts as a diphtheria toxin
   4408..5115    +  CDS            mNeonGreen: mNeonGreen is a basic (constitutively fluorescent) green/yellow fluorescent protein published in 2013, derived from Branchiostoma lanceolatum. It is reported to be a very rapidly-maturing monomer with moderate acid sensitivity.
   5196..5757    +  misc_feature   IRES: internal ribosome entry site (IRES) of the encephalomyocarditis virus (EMCV)
   5760..6359    +  CDS            PuroR: puromycin N-acetyltransferase; pac from Streptomyces alboniger; confers resistance to puromycin
   6394..6982    +  misc_feature   WPRE: woodchuck hepatitis virus posttranscriptional regulatory element
   6907..7494    +  CDS            nef: NEF_HV112 - Experimental evidence at protein level: Swiss-Prot protein existence level 1. Extracellular Nef protein targets CD4(+) T-lymphocytes for apoptosis by interacting with CXCR4 surface receptors. From Human immunodeficiency virus type 1 group M subtype B (isolate PCV12) (HIV-1).
   7501..7681    +  LTR            5' LTR (truncated): truncated 5' long terminal repeat (LTR) from HIV-1
   7713..7937    +  polyA_signal   bGH poly(A) signal: bovine growth hormone polyadenylation signal
   7941..7962    +  promoter       SV40 promoter (fragment): SV40 enhancer and early promoter
   7983..8411    +  rep_origin     f1 ori (sequence partly withheld): f1 bacteriophage origin of replication; arrow indicates direction of (+) strand synthesis
   8425..8754    +  promoter       SV40 promoter: SV40 enhancer and early promoter
   8802..8849    +  promoter       EM7 promoter: synthetic bacterial promoter&nbsp
   8868..9242    +  CDS            BleoR: antibiotic-binding protein; Sh ble from Streptoalloteichus hindustanus; confers resistance to bleomycin, phleomycin, and Zeocin™
   9252..9377    +  CDS            ble (fragment): BLE_KLEPN - Experimental evidence at protein level: Swiss-Prot protein existence level 1. Binding protein with a strong affinity to the bleomycin family of antibiotics. Binds to CL990; an antimitotic-antibiotic compound. From Klebsiella pneumoniae.
   9372..9493    +  polyA_signal   SV40 poly(A) signal: SV40 polyadenylation signal
   9564..9586    -  protein_bind   lac operator (fragment): The lac repressor binds to the lac operator to inhibit transcription in E. coli. This inhibition can be relieved by adding lactose or isopropyl-β-D-thiogalactopyranoside (IPTG). lac repressor encoded by lacI
   9590..9620    -  promoter       lac promoter: promoter for the E. coli lac operon
   9635..9656    -  protein_bind   CAP binding site: CAP binding activates transcription in the presence of cAMP. E. coli catabolite activator protein
   9669..9761    -  CDS            lacI (fragment): lac repressor; lacI; The lac repressor binds to the lac operator to inhibit transcription in E. coli. This inhibition can be relieved by adding lactose or isopropyl-β-D-thiogalactopyranoside (IPTG).
   9944..10532   -  rep_origin     ori: high-copy-number ColE1/pMB1/pBR322/pUC origin of replication
  10703..11563   -  CDS            AmpR: β-lactamase; bla; confers resistance to ampicillin, carbenicillin, and related antibiotics
  11564..11668   -  promoter       AmpR promoter: bla
