[The description below was written by a language model from this plasmid's Addgene catalogue record and pLannotate feature annotations shown in this document.]
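Description:
pCSIIpuro-HBEGF-mNeonGreen is an HIV-1-based lentiviral transfer vector of about 11.7 kb, built on the pCSIIpuro backbone, for stable expression of a fluorescently tagged human HB-EGF in mammalian cells. It is propagated in E. coli through a high-copy ColE1/pUC-type origin with ampicillin selection (AmpR). The backbone also carries an f1 origin and an SV40/EM7-driven bleomycin/Zeocin resistance cassette that lies outside the viral genome. A CMV enhancer/promoter placed upstream of a truncated 5' LTR drives transcription of the packageable RNA. This RNA contains the Ψ packaging signal with a partial gag sequence, the Rev response element for nuclear export, and the cPPT/CTS element that aids nuclear import. A second truncated LTR followed by a bGH polyadenylation signal closes the viral unit. The nef annotation overlapping the end of the WPRE and the region before the 3' LTR most likely reflects residual HIV-1 sequence rather than an intended coding unit.

Between the LTRs, the human EF-1α promoter drives a single bicistronic transcript. The first cistron is the HBEGF coding sequence joined through a short linker to mNeonGreen at its C-terminus. This places the bright monomeric green/yellow fluorescent protein on the intracellular side of the membrane-anchored growth factor precursor. An EMCV IRES then allows translation of puromycin N-acetyltransferase, so transduced cells can be selected with puromycin, and a WPRE enhances expression of the transcript. According to the record, the construct is intended for monitoring HB-EGF expression. It was deposited in connection with a study of EGFR ligands as signal transmitters during collective migration of epithelial cells.
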