Addgene plasmid #209912: pCSIIpuro-HBEGF-mNeonGreen
Purpose: To monitor the expression of HB-EGF, the plasmid encodes a recombinant HB-EGF fused intracellularly to the mNeonGreen fluorescent protein
Depositing lab: Michiyuki Matsuda. Depositing organization: Kyoto University, Graduate School of Biostudies. Publication: Low-affinity ligands of the epidermal growth factor receptor are long-range signal transmitters in collective cell migration of epithelial cells. Deguchi E, Lin S, Hirayama D, Matsuda K, Tanave A, Sumiyama K, Tsukiji S, Otani T, Furuse M, Sorkin A, Matsuda M, Terai K. Cell Rep. 2024 Nov 14;43(11):114986. doi: 10.1016/j.celrep.2024.114986. PubMed 39546398.
Backbone
  Vector backbone: pCSIIpuro
  Backbone size w/o insert (bp): 10350
  Total vector size (bp): 11701
  Vector type: Lentiviral
  Selectable markers: Puromycin
Growth in bacteria
  Bacterial resistance: Ampicillin, 100 μg/mL
  Growth temperature: 37°C
  Growth strain: NEB Stable
  Copy number: Unknown
Gene/Insert
  Gene/Insert name: HBEGF-mNeonGreen
  Species: H. sapiens (human)
  Insert size (bp): 1347
  Entrez Gene: HBEGF (a.k.a. DTR, DTS, DTSF, HEGFL)
  Tag / fusion protein: mNeonGreen
Terms and licenses: Academic/Nonprofit Terms; Industry Terms: Not Available to Industry
How to cite: pCSIIpuro-HBEGF-mNeonGreen was a gift from Michiyuki Matsuda (Addgene plasmid # 209912 ; http://n2t.net/addgene:209912 ; RRID:Addgene_209912)
